Addgene plasmid #22490: SFG.CNa12_opt.IRES.eGFP
Depositing lab: Martin Pule. Depositing organization: University College London. Publication: Generation of EBV-specific cytotoxic T cells that are resistant to calcineurin inhibitors for the treatment of posttransplantation lymphoproliferative disease. Brewin J, Mancao C, Straathof K, Karlsson H, Samarasinghe S, Amrolia PJ, Pule M. Blood. 2009 Nov 26;114(23):4792-803. doi: 10.1182/blood-2009-07-228387. Epub 2009 Sep 21. PubMed 19770360.
Backbone
  Vector backbone: SFG
  Backbone size w/o insert (bp): 7678
  Vector type: Retroviral
Growth in bacteria
  Bacterial resistance: Ampicillin, 100 μg/mL
  Growth temperature: 37°C
  Growth strain: DH5alpha
  Copy number: Unknown
Gene/Insert
  Gene/Insert name: Codon optimised Calcineurin A mutant 12 (alt names: CNa12; CNa)
  Species: H. sapiens (human)
  Insert size (bp): 1566
  Mutation: T351E; L354A
  GenBank ID: GQ463594
  Entrez Gene: PPP3CA (a.k.a. ACCIID, CALN, CALNA, CALNA1, CNA1, DEE91, IECEE, IECEE1, PPP2B)
  Cloning method: Restriction Enzyme; 5′ cloning site XbaI (not destroyed); 3′ cloning site MluI (not destroyed)
  Sequencing primers: 5′ ttacacagtcctgctgaccacc; 3′ caagcggcttcggccagtaac
Terms and licenses: Academic/Nonprofit Terms; Industry Terms: Not Available to Industry
How to cite: SFG.CNa12_opt.IRES.eGFP was a gift from Martin Pule (Addgene plasmid # 22490 ; http://n2t.net/addgene:22490 ; RRID:Addgene_22490)
