[The description below was written by a language model from this plasmid's Addgene catalogue record and pLannotate feature annotations shown in this document.]
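Description:
SFG.CNa12_opt.IRES.eGFP is a gammaretroviral transfer vector built on the SFG backbone, a Moloney murine leukemia virus (MMLV)-derived splicing vector. It is propagated in E. coli using a high-copy ColE1/pUC-type origin and selected with ampicillin through the bla (AmpR) gene. Remnants of lac and pBR322-derived sequences (lacZα, lacI, rop and bom fragments) in the bacterial portion are backbone leftovers with no evident role. The annotated sequence is 9,244 nt, consistent with the recorded backbone and insert sizes.

The viral cassette is flanked by MMLV long terminal repeats. No separate internal promoter is annotated, so expression is presumably driven from the 5′ LTR. Downstream of this LTR lie the Ψ packaging signal, a truncated gag segment lacking its start codon, and a pol region containing the splice acceptor. Together these allow packaging of the genomic RNA and production of a spliced message for the transgene. The payload, cloned between XbaI and MluI, is a codon-optimised human calcineurin A (PPP3CA) open reading frame carrying the T351E and L354A substitutions, designated mutant 12 (CNa12). An EMCV IRES follows it and directs translation of EGFP from the same transcript, so green fluorescence marks transduced cells that also express the mutant phosphatase. A short env fragment precedes the 3′ LTR. The annotation tool also flags a ΔU3-like fragment next to a full LTR there, so the record does not clearly indicate a self-inactivating design.

According to the associated publication, the construct was used to make EBV-specific cytotoxic T cells resistant to calcineurin inhibitors, with a view to treating post-transplant lymphoproliferative disease in patients who remain on immunosuppression. The record does not specify which inhibitor this mutant confers resistance to.
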