Features (pLannotate 1.2.2; 21 found; start..end, strand, type, name):
    655..854     +  misc_feature   MMLV Ψ: packaging signal of Moloney murine leukemia virus (MMLV)
    906..994     +  misc_feature   MESV Ψ (fragment): packaging signal of murine embryonic stem cell virus
   1084..1493    +  CDS            gag (truncated) (fragment): truncated Moloney murine leukemia virus (MMLV) gag gene lacking the start codon
   1503..1877    +  misc_feature   pol region: Moloney murine leukemia virus (MMLV) pol region containing the splice acceptor site
   1883..3445    +  CDS            PPP3CA: PP2BA_HUMAN - Also known as CALNA, CNA. Experimental evidence at protein level: Swiss-Prot protein existence level 1. Calcium-dependent, calmodulin-stimulated protein phosphatase which plays an essential role in the transduction of intracellular Ca(2+)-mediated signals (PubMed:15671020, PubMed:18838687, PubMed:19154138, PubMed:23468591). Many of the substrates contain a PxIxIT motif and/or a LxVP motif (PubMed:17498738, PubMed:17502104, PubMed:23468591, PubMed:27974827, PubMed:22343722). In response to increased Ca(2+) levels, dephosphorylates and activates phosphatase SSH1 which results in co
   3502..4062    +  misc_feature   IRES: internal ribosome entry site (IRES) of the encephalomyocarditis virus (EMCV)
   4064..4783    +  CDS            EGFP: the original enhanced GFP (Yang et al., 1996) mammalian codon-optimized
   4788..4885    +  CDS            env (fragment): murine leukemia virus gPr80 envelope polyprotein precursor; env; proteolytically cleaved into gp70SU and p15TM subunits
   4927..5048    +  LTR            3' LTR (ΔU3) (fragment): self-inactivating 3' long terminal repeat (LTR) from Moloney murine leukemia virus
   5049..5518    +  LTR            LTR: long terminal repeat from Moloney murine leukemia virus
   6213..6370    +  CDS            lacZα (fragment): LacZα fragment of β-galactosidase; lacZ fragment
   6376..6475    -  misc_feature   bom (fragment): basis of mobility region from pBR322
   6577..6611    -  CDS            rop (fragment): Rop protein, which maintains plasmids at low copy number; rop
   6708..6812    +  promoter       AmpR promoter: bla
   6813..7673    +  CDS            AmpR: β-lactamase; bla; confers resistance to ampicillin, carbenicillin, and related antibiotics
   7844..8432    +  rep_origin     ori: high-copy-number ColE1/pMB1/pBR322/pUC origin of replication
   8615..8707    +  CDS            lacI (fragment): lac repressor; lacI; The lac repressor binds to the lac operator to inhibit transcription in E. coli. This inhibition can be relieved by adding lactose or isopropyl-β-D-thiogalactopyranoside (IPTG).
   8720..8741    +  protein_bind   CAP binding site: CAP binding activates transcription in the presence of cAMP. E. coli catabolite activator protein
   8756..8786    +  promoter       lac promoter: promoter for the E. coli lac operon
   8794..8810    +  protein_bind   lac operator: The lac repressor binds to the lac operator to inhibit transcription in E. coli. This inhibition can be relieved by adding lactose or isopropyl-β-D-thiogalactopyranoside (IPTG). lac repressor encoded by lacI
   9243..592     +  LTR            LTR (across the origin): long terminal repeat from Moloney murine leukemia virus
>Addgene plasmid #22490 | SFG.CNa12_opt.IRES.eGFP | depositor full sequence | sequence record 10334 | Author sequence
TGAAAGACCCCACCTGTAGGTTTGGCAAGCTAGCTTAAGTAACGCCATTTTGCAAGGCATGGAAAAATAC
ATAACTGAGAATAGAAAAGTTCAGATCAAGGTCAGGAACAGATGGAACAGCTGAATATGGGCCAAACAGG
ATATCTGTGGTAAGCAGTTCCTGCCCCGGCTCAGGGCCAAGAACAGATGGAACAGCTGAATATGGGCCAA
ACAGGATATCTGTGGTAAGCAGTTCCTGCCCCGGCTCAGGGCCAAGAACAGATGGTCCCCAGATGCGGTC
CAGCCCTCAGCAGTTTCTAGAGAACCATCAGATGTTTCCAGGGTGCCCCAAGGACCTGAAATGACCCTGT
GCCTTATTTGAACTAACCAATCAGTTCGCTTCTCGCTTCTGTTCGCGCGCTTATGCTCCCCGAGCTCAAT
AAAAGAGCCCACAACCCCTCACTCGGGGCGCCAGTCCTCCGATTGACTGAGTCGCCCGGGTACCCGTGTA
TCCAATAAACCCTCTTGCAGTTGCATCCGACTTGTGGTCTCGCTGTTCCTTGGGAGGGTCTCCTCTGAGT
GATTGACTACCCGTCAGCGGGGGTCTTTCATTTGGGGGCTCGTCCGGGATCGGGAGACCCCTGCCCAGGG
ACCACCGACCCACCACCGGGAGGTAAGCTGGCCAGCAACTTATCTGTGTCTGTCCGATTGTCTAGTGTCT
ATGACTGATTTTATGCGCCTGCGTCGGTACTAGTTAGCTAACTAGCTCTGTATCTGGCGGACCCGTGGTG
GAACTGACGAGTTCGGAACACCCGGCCGCAACCCTGGGAGACGTCCCAGGGACTTCGGGGGCCGTTTTTG
TGGCCCGACCTGAGTCCTAAAATCCCGATCGTTTAGGACTCTTTGGTGCACCCCCCTTAGAGGAGGGATA
TGTGGTTCTGGTAGGAGACGAGAACCTAAAACAGTTCCCGCCTCCGTCTGAATTTTTGCTTTCGGTTTGG
GACCGAAGCCGCGCCGCGCGTCTTGTCTGCTGCAGCATCGTTCTGTGTTGTCTCTGTCTGACTGTGTTTC
TGTATTTGTCTGAAAATATGGGCCCGGGCTAGCCTGTTACCACTCCCTTAAGTTTGACCTTAGGTCACTG
GAAAGATGTCGAGCGGATCGCTCACAACCAGTCGGTAGATGTCAAGAAGAGACGTTGGGTTACCTTCTGC
TCTGCAGAATGGCCAACCTTTAACGTCGGATGGCCGCGAGACGGCACCTTTAACCGAGACCTCATCACCC
AGGTTAAGATCAAGGTCTTTTCACCTGGCCCGCATGGACACCCAGACCAGGTGGGGTACATCGTGACCTG
GGAAGCCTTGGCTTTTGACCCCCCTCCCTGGGTCAAGCCCTTTGTACACCCTAAGCCTCCGCCTCCTCTT
CCTCCATCCGCCCCGTCTCTCCCCCTTGAACCTCCTCGTTCGACCCCGCCTCGATCCTCCCTTTATCCAG
CCCTCACTCCTTCTCTAGGCGCCCCCATATGGCCATATGAGATCTTATATGGGGCACCCCCGCCCCTTGT
AAACTTCCCTGACCCTGACATGACAAGAGTTACTAACAGCCCCTCTCTCCAAGCTCACTTACAGGCTCTC
TACTTAGTCCAGCACGAAGTCTGGAGACCTCTGGCGGCAGCCTACCAAGAACAACTGGACCGACCGGTGG
TACCTCACCCTTACCGAGTCGGCGACACAGTGTGGGTCCGCCGACACCAGACTAAGAACCTAGAACCTCG
CTGGAAAGGACCTTACACAGTCCTGCTGACCACCCCCACCGCCCTCAAAGTAGACGGCATCGCAGCTTGG
ATACACGCCGCCCACGTGAAGGCTGCCGACCCCGGGGGTGGACCATCCTCTAGACTGCCACCATGAGCGA
GCCCAAGGCCATCGACCCCAAGCTGTCCACCACCGACAGAGTGGTGAAGGCCGTGCCCTTTCCCCCCTCC
CACCGCCTGACCGCCAAGGAGGTGTTCGACAACGATGGCAAGCCCAGAGTGGACATCCTGAAAGCCCACC
TGATGAAGGAGGGCAGACTGGAGGAGAGCGTGGCCCTGCGCATCATCACCGAGGGCGCCAGCATCCTGCG
CCAGGAGAAGAACCTGCTGGATATCGACGCCCCTGTGACCGTGTGCGGCGACATCCACGGACAGTTTTTC
GACCTGATGAAGCTGTTCGAGGTGGGCGGCTCTCCCGCCAACACCAGATACCTGTTCCTGGGCGACTACG
TGGACAGAGGCTACTTCTCTATCGAGTGCGTGCTGTACCTGTGGGCCCTGAAGATCCTGTACCCCAAGAC
CCTGTTCCTGCTGAGAGGCAACCACGAGTGCCGCCACCTGACCGAGTACTTTACCTTCAAGCAGGAGTGC
AAGATCAAGTACAGCGAGCGCGTGTACGATGCCTGCATGGACGCCTTCGACTGTCTGCCCCTGGCCGCTC
TGATGAACCAGCAGTTCCTGTGTGTGCACGGAGGCCTGAGCCCCGAGATCAACACCCTGGACGACATCCG
GAAGCTGGACCGCTTCAAGGAGCCCCCTGCCTATGGCCCCATGTGCGACATCCTGTGGAGCGACCCCCTG
GAGGACTTTGGCAACGAGAAGACCCAGGAGCACTTTACCCACAACACCGTGAGAGGCTGCAGCTACTTCT
ACTCCTACCCTGCTGTGTGCGAGTTCCTGCAGCACAACAACCTGCTGAGCATCCTGAGGGCCCACGAGGC
CCAGGATGCCGGCTACCGCATGTACCGCAAGTCCCAGACCACCGGCTTCCCCTCCCTGATCACCATCTTC
TCTGCCCCCAACTACCTGGACGTGTACAACAACAAAGCCGCTGTGCTGAAGTACGAGAACAACGTGATGA
ACATCCGGCAGTTCAACTGCTCCCCCCACCCCTACTGGCTGCCCAACTTCATGGACGTGTTCGAGTGGAG
CGCCCCCTTTGTGGGCGAGAAGGTGACCGAGATGCTGGTGAACGTGCTGAACATCTGCTCCGACGATGAG
CTGGGCAGCGAGGAGGACGGCTTCGATGGCGCCACCGCTGCCGCCAGAAAGGAGGTGATCCGCAATAAGA
TCAGAGCCATCGGCAAGATGGCCAGAGTGTTCTCCGTGCTGCGCGAGGAGAGCGAGTCCGTGCTGACCCT
GAAGGGCCTGACCCCCACCGGCATGCTGCCCTCCGGCGTGCTGAGCGGAGGCAAGCAGACCCTGCAGAGC
GCCACAGTGGAGGCCATCGAGGCCGATGAGGCCATCAAGGGCTTCTCCCCCCAGCACAAGATCACCAGCT
TCGAGGAGGCCAAGGGCCTGGACCGGATCAACGAGCGGATGCCACCCAGACGGGATGCCATGCCCAGCGA
TGCCAACCTGAACTCCATCAACAAGGCCCTGACCAGCGAGACCAACGGCACCGACAGCAACGGCAGCAAC
TCCTCCAACATCCAGTGAACGCGTACGTCGCGACCGCGGACATGTACAGAGCTCGAGCGGGATCAATTCC
GCCCCCCCCCTAACGTTACTGGCCGAAGCCGCTTGGAATAAGGCCGGTGTGCGTTTGTCTATATGTTATT
TTCCACCATATTGCCGTCTTTTGGCAATGTGAGGGCCCGGAAACCTGGCCCTGTCTTCTTGACGAGCATT
CCTAGGGGTCTTTCCCCTCTCGCCAAAGGAATGCAAGGTCTGTTGAATGTCGTGAAGGAAGCAGTTCCTC
TGGAAGCTTCTTGAAGACAAACAACGTCTGTAGCGACCCTTTGCAGGCAGCGGAACCCCCCACCTGGCGA
CAGGTGCCTCTGCGGCCAAAAGCCACGTGTATAAGATACACCTGCAAAGGCGGCACAACCCCAGTGCCAC
GTTGTGAGTTGGATAGTTGTGGAAAGAGTCAAATGGCTCTCCTCAAGCGTATTCAACAAGGGGCTGAAGG
ATGCCCAGAAGGTACCCCATTGTATGGGATCTGATCTGGGGCCTCGGTGCACATGCTTTACATGTGTTTA
GTCGAGGTTAAAAAACGTCTAGGCCCCCCGAACCACGGGGACGTGGTTTTCCTTTGAAAAACACGATAAT
AATATGGTGAGCAAGGGCGAGGAGCTGTTCACCGGGGTGGTGCCCATCCTGGTCGAGCTGGACGGCGACG
TAAACGGCCACAAGTTCAGCGTGTCCGGCGAGGGCGAGGGCGATGCCACCTACGGCAAGCTGACCCTGAA
GTTCATCTGCACCACCGGCAAGCTGCCCGTGCCCTGGCCCACCCTCGTGACCACCCTGACCTACGGCGTG
CAGTGCTTCAGCCGCTACCCCGACCACATGAAGCAGCACGACTTCTTCAAGTCCGCCATGCCCGAAGGCT
ACGTCCAGGAGCGCACCATCTTCTTCAAGGACGACGGCAACTACAAGACCCGCGCCGAGGTGAAGTTCGA
GGGCGACACCCTGGTGAACCGCATCGAGCTGAAGGGCATCGACTTCAAGGAGGACGGCAACATCCTGGGG
CACAAGCTGGAGTACAACTACAACAGCCACAACGTCTATATCATGGCCGACAAGCAGAAGAACGGCATCA
AGGTGAACTTCAAGATCCGCCACAACATCGAGGACGGCAGCGTGCAGCTCGCCGACCACTACCAGCAGAA
CACCCCCATCGGCGACGGCCCCGTGCTGCTGCCCGACAACCACTACCTGAGCACCCAGTCCGCCCTGAGC
AAAGACCCCAACGAGAAGCGCGATCACATGGTCCTGCTGGAGTTCGTGACCGCCGCCGGGATCACTCTCG
GCATGGACGAGCTGTACAAGTAATCCGGATTAGTCCAATTTGTTAAAGACAGGATATCAGTGGTCCAGGC
TCTAGTTTTGACTCAACAATATCACCAGCTGAAGCCTATAGAGTACGAGCCATAGATAAAATAAAAGATT
TTATTTAGTCTCCAGAAAAAGGGGGGAATGAAAGACCCCACCTGTAGGTTTGGCAAGCTAGCTTAAGTAA
CGCCATTTTGCAAGGCATGGAAAAATACATAACTGAGAATAGAGAAGTTCAGATCAAGGTCAGGAACAGA
TGGAACAGCTGAATATGGGCCAAACAGGATATCTGTGGTAAGCAGTTCCTGCCCCGGCTCAGGGCCAAGA
ACAGATGGAACAGCTGAATATGGGCCAAACAGGATATCTGTGGTAAGCAGTTCCTGCCCCGGCTCAGGGC
CAAGAACAGATGGTCCCCAGATGCGGTCCAGCCCTCAGCAGTTTCTAGAGAACCATCAGATGTTTCCAGG
GTGCCCCAAGGACCTGAAATGACCCTGTGCCTTATTTGAACTAACCAATCAGTTCGCTTCTCGCTTCTGT
TCGCGCGCTTCTGCTCCCCGAGCTCAATAAAAGAGCCCACAACCCCTCACTCGGGGCGCCAGTCCTCCGA
TTGACTGAGTCGCCCGGGTACCCGTGTATCCAATAAACCCTCTTGCAGTTGCATCCGACTTGTGGTCTCG
CTGTTCCTTGGGAGGGTCTCCTCTGAGTGATTGACTACCCGTCAGCGGGGGTCTTTCACACATGCAGCAT
GTATCAAAATTAATTTGGTTTTTTTTCTTAAGTATTTACATTAAATGGCCATAGTACTTAAAGTTACATT
GGCTTCCTTGAAATAAACATGGAGTATTCAGAATGTGTCATAAATATTTCTAATTTTAAGATAGTATCTC
CATTGGCTTTCTACTTTTTCTTTTATTTTTTTTTGTCCTCTGTCTTCCATTTGTTGTTGTTGTTGTTTGT
TTGTTTGTTTGTTGGTTGGTTGGTTAATTTTTTTTTAAAGATCCTACACTATAGTTCAAGCTAGACTATT
AGCTACTCTGTAACCCAGGGTGACCTTGAAGTCATGGGTAGCCTGCTGTTTTAGCCTTCCCACATCTAAG
ATTACAGGTATGAGCTATCATTTTTGGTATATTGATTGATTGATTGATTGATGTGTGTGTGTGTGATTGT
GTTTGTGTGTGTGACTGTGAAAATGTGTGTATGGGTGTGTGTGAATGTGTGTATGTATGTGTGTGTGTGA
GTGTGTGTGTGTGTGTGTGCATGTGTGTGTGTGTGACTGTGTCTATGTGTATGACTGTGTGTGTGTGTGT
GTGTGTGTGTGTGTGTGTGTGTGTGTGTGTGTTGTGAAAAAATATTCTATGGTAGTGAGAGCCAACGCTC
CGGCTCAGGTGTCAGGTTGGTTTTTGAGACAGAGTCTTTCACTTAGCTTGGAATTCACTGGCCGTCGTTT
TACAACGTCGTGACTGGGAAAACCCTGGCGTTACCCAACTTAATCGCCTTGCAGCACATCCCCCTTTCGC
CAGCTGGCGTAATAGCGAAGAGGCCCGCACCGATCGCCCTTCCCAACAGTTGCGCAGCCTGAATGGCGAA
TGGCGCCTGATGCGGTATTTTCTCCTTACGCATCTGTGCGGTATTTCACACCGCATATGGTGCACTCTCA
GTACAATCTGCTCTGATGCCGCATAGTTAAGCCAGCCCCGACACCCGCCAACACCCGCTGACGCGCCCTG
ACGGGCTTGTCTGCTCCCGGCATCCGCTTACAGACAAGCTGTGACCGTCTCCGGGAGCTGCATGTGTCAG
AGGTTTTCACCGTCATCACCGAAACGCGCGATGACGAAAGGGCCTCGTGATACGCCTATTTTTATAGGTT
AATGTCATGATAATAATGGTTTCTTAGACGTCAGGTGGCACTTTTCGGGGAAATGTGCGCGGAACCCCTA
TTTGTTTATTTTTCTAAATACATTCAAATATGTATCCGCTCATGAGACAATAACCCTGATAAATGCTTCA
ATAATATTGAAAAAGGAAGAGTATGAGTATTCAACATTTCCGTGTCGCCCTTATTCCCTTTTTTGCGGCA
TTTTGCCTTCCTGTTTTTGCTCACCCAGAAACGCTGGTGAAAGTAAAAGATGCTGAAGATCAGTTGGGTG
CACGAGTGGGTTACATCGAACTGGATCTCAACAGCGGTAAGATCCTTGAGAGTTTTCGCCCCGAAGAACG
TTTTCCAATGATGAGCACTTTTAAAGTTCTGCTATGTGGCGCGGTATTATCCCGTATTGACGCCGGGCAA
GAGCAACTCGGTCGCCGCATACACTATTCTCAGAATGACTTGGTTGAGTACTCACCAGTCACAGAAAAGC
ATCTTACGGATGGCATGACAGTAAGAGAATTATGCAGTGCTGCCATAACCATGAGTGATAACACTGCGGC
CAACTTACTTCTGACAACGATCGGAGGACCGAAGGAGCTAACCGCTTTTTTGCACAACATGGGGGATCAT
GTAACTCGCCTTGATCGTTGGGAACCGGAGCTGAATGAAGCCATACCAAACGACGAGCGTGACACCACGA
TGCCTGTAGCAATGGCAACAACGTTGCGCAAACTATTAACTGGCGAACTACTTACTCTAGCTTCCCGGCA
ACAATTAATAGACTGGATGGAGGCGGATAAAGTTGCAGGACCACTTCTGCGCTCGGCCCTTCCGGCTGGC
TGGTTTATTGCTGATAAATCTGGAGCCGGTGAGCGTGGGTCTCGCGGTATCATTGCAGCACTGGGGCCAG
ATGGTAAGCCCTCCCGTATCGTAGTTATCTACACGACGGGGAGTCAGGCAACTATGGATGAACGAAATAG
ACAGATCGCTGAGATAGGTGCCTCACTGATTAAGCATTGGTAACTGTCAGACCAAGTTTACTCATATATA
CTTTAGATTGATTTAAAACTTCATTTTTAATTTAAAAGGATCTAGGTGAAGATCCTTTTTGATAATCTCA
TGACCAAAATCCCTTAACGTGAGTTTTCGTTCCACTGAGCGTCAGACCCCGTAGAAAAGATCAAAGGATC
TTCTTGAGATCCTTTTTTTCTGCGCGTAATCTGCTGCTTGCAAACAAAAAAACCACCGCTACCAGCGGTG
GTTTGTTTGCCGGATCAAGAGCTACCAACTCTTTTTCCGAAGGTAACTGGCTTCAGCAGAGCGCAGATAC
CAAATACTGTCCTTCTAGTGTAGCCGTAGTTAGGCCACCACTTCAAGAACTCTGTAGCACCGCCTACATA
CCTCGCTCTGCTAATCCTGTTACCAGTGGCTGCTGCCAGTGGCGATAAGTCGTGTCTTACCGGGTTGGAC
TCAAGACGATAGTTACCGGATAAGGCGCAGCGGTCGGGCTGAACGGGGGGTTCGTGCACACAGCCCAGCT
TGGAGCGAACGACCTACACCGAACTGAGATACCTACAGCGTGAGCATTGAGAAAGCGCCACGCTTCCCGA
AGGGAGAAAGGCGGACAGGTATCCGGTAAGCGGCAGGGTCGGAACAGGAGAGCGCACGAGGGAGCTTCCA
GGGGGAAACGCCTGGTATCTTTATAGTCCTGTCGGGTTTCGCCACCTCTGACTTGAGCGTCGATTTTTGT
GATGCTCGTCAGGGGGGCGGAGCCTATGGAAAAACGCCAGCAACGCGGCCTTTTTACGGTTCCTGGCCTT
TTGCTGGCCTTTTGCTCACATGTTCTTTCCTGCGTTATCCCCTGATTCTGTGGATAACCGTATTACCGCC
TTTGAGTGAGCTGATACCGCTCGCCGCAGCCGAACGACCGAGCGCAGCGAGTCAGTGAGCGAGGAAGCGG
AAGAGCGCCCAATACGCAAACCGCCTCTCCCCGCGCGTTGGCCGATTCATTAATGCAGCTGGCACGACAG
GTTTCCCGACTGGAAAGCGGGCAGTGAGCGCAACGCAATTAATGTGAGTTAGCTCACTCATTAGGCACCC
CAGGCTTTACACTTTATGCTTCCGGCTCGTATGTTGTGTGGAATTGTGAGCGGATAACAATTTCACACAG
GAAACAGCTATGACCATGATTACGCCAAGCTTTGCTCTTAGGAGTTTCCTAATACATCCCAAACTCAAAT
ATATAAAGCATTTGACTTGTTCTATGCCCTAGGGGGCGGGGGGAAGCTAAGCCAGCTTTTTTTAACATTT
AAAATGTTAATTCCATTTTAAATGCACAGATGTTTTTATTTCATAAGGGTTTCAATGTGCATGAATGCTG
CAATATTCCTGTTACCAAAGCTAGTATAAATAAAAATAGATAAACGTGGAAATTACTTAGAGTTTCTGTC
ATTAACGTTTCCTTCCTCAGTTGACAACATAAATGCGCTGCTGAGCAAGCCAGTTTGCATCTGTCAGGAT
CAATTTCCCATTATGCCAGTCATATTAATTACTAGTCAATTAGTTGATTTTTATTTTTGACATATACATG
TGAA
