>Addgene plasmid #22490 | SFG.CNa12_opt.IRES.eGFP | addgene partial sequence | sequence record 28259 | 22490 with pBMN-5
GGCCATATGAGATCTTATATGGGGCACCCCCGCCCCTTGTAAACTTCCCTGACCCTGACATGACAAGAGT
TACTAACAGCCCCTCTCTCCAAGCTCACTTACAGGCTCTCTACTTAGTCCAGCACGAAGTCTGGAGACCT
CTGGCGGCAGCCTACCAAGAACAACTGGACCGACCGGTGGTACCTCACCCTTACCGAGTCGGCGACACAG
TGTGGGTCCGCCGACACCAGACTAAGAACCTAGAACCTCGCTGGAAAGGACCTTACACAGTCCTGCTGAC
CACCCCCACCGCCCTCAAAGTAGACGGCATCGCAGCTTGGATACACGCCGCCCACGTGAAGGCTGCCGAC
CCCGGGGGTGGACCATCCTCTAGACTGCCACCATGAGCGAGCCCAAGGCCATCGACCCCAAGCTGTCCAC
CACCGACAGAGTGGTGAAGGCCGTGCCCTTTCCCCCCTCCCACCGCCTGACCGCCAAGGAGGTGTTCGAC
AACGATGGCAAGCCCAGAGTGGACATCCTGAAAGCCCACCTGATGAAGGAGGGCAGACTGGAGGAGAGCG
TGGCCCTGCGCATCATCACCGAGGGCGCCAGCATCCTGCGCCAGGAGAAGAACCTGCTGGATATCGACGC
CCCTGTGACCGTGTGCGGCGACATCCACGGACAGTTTTTCGACCTGATGAAGCTGTTCGAGGTGGGCGGC
TCTCCCGCCAACACCAGATACCTGTTCCTGGGCGACTACGTGGA
